LOCUS       ADDGENE_1651 4784 bp DNA circular SYN 01/03/2005
DEFINITION  L4433 complete plasmid sequence
KEYWORDS    .
SOURCE      L4433
  ORGANISM  other sequences; artificial sequences; vectors.
COMMENT     See Addgene plasmid 1651 at www.addgene.org
FEATURES             Location/Qualifiers
     source          1..4784
                     /organism="Addgene plasmid L4433"
                     /mol_type="other DNA"
     promoter        45..63
                     /label="T7_promoter"
     gene            792..1163
                     /label="GFP(336-708)"
                     /gene="GFP(336-708)"
     CDS             complement(56..862)
                     /label="Orf1"
                     /translation="MFPSSLKSIPFNSILLTRVSPSNLTSAPPIQGYVIEKREVGSTEW
                     TKAAFGNILDTKHRVTGLTPKKTYEFRVAAYNAAGQGEYSVNSVPITADNAPTRPKINM
                     GMLTRDILAYAGERAKILVPFAASPAPKVTFSKGENKISPTDPRVKVEYSDFLATLTIE
                     KSELTDGGLYFVELENSQGSDSASIRLKVVDKPASPQHIRVEDIAPDCCTLYWMPPSSD
                     GGSPITNYIVEKLGCRNSISSLSIPSTSRGGPVPGDPLESTCSFAL"
     CDS             1147..2289
                     /label="Orf0"
                     /translation="MAWMNYTNSIRRIPAAQLNVFVLDAPGKPTGPIRATDIQADAMTL
                     SWRPPKDNGGDAITNYVVEKRTPGGDWVTVGHPVGTTLRVRNLDANTPYEFRVRAENQY
                     GVGEPLETDDAIVAKNPFDTPGAPGQPEAVETSEEAITLQWTRPTSDGGAPIQGYVIEK
                     REVGSTEWTKAAFGNILDTKHRVTGLTPKKTYEFRVAAYNAAGQGEYSVNSVPITADNA
                     PTRPKINMGMLTRDILAYAGERAKILVPFAASPAPKVTFSKGENKISPTDPRVKVEYSD
                     FLATLTIEKSELTDGGLYFVELENSQGSDSASIRLKVVDKPASPQHIRVEDIAPDCCTL
                     YWMPPSSDGGSPITNYIVEKLGDPLVLERPYGPIITPWGL"
     terminator      2269..2304
                     /label="T7_terminator"
     misc_feature    2269..2316
                     /label="Tpol.3'"
     promoter        2698..2726
                     /label="Amp_promoter"
     gene            2768..3628
                     /label="Ampicillin"
                     /gene="Ampicillin"
     CDS             2768..3628
                     /label="Ampicillin"
                     /gene="Ampicillin"
                     /note="Orf1"
                     /translation="MSIQHFRVALIPFFAAFCLPVFAHPETLVKVKDAEDQLGARVGYI
                     ELDLNSGKILESFRPEERFPMMSTFKVLLCGAVLSRIDAGQEQLGRRIHYSQNDLVEYS
                     PVTEKHLTDGMTVRELCSAAITMSDNTAANLLLTTIGGPKELTAFLHNMGDHVTRLDRW
                     EPELNEAIPNDERDTTMPVAMATTLRKLLTGELLTLASRQQLIDWMEADKVAGPLLRSA
                     LPAGWFIADKSGAGERGSRGIIAALGPDGKPSRIVVIYTTGSQATMDERNRQIAEIGAS
                     LIKHW"
     rep_origin      3783..4402
                     /label="pBR322_origin"
     misc_feature    4618..4644
                     /label="lacI.C"
     promoter        4711..4740
                     /label="lac_promoter"
     misc_feature    4775..4793
                     /label="M13r_primer"
ORIGIN
        1 ATGACCATGA TTACGCCAAG CTTGCATGCC TGCAagctag ccctaatacg actcactata
       61 gggcgaaact gcaGGTCGAC TCTAGAGGAT CCCCGGGTAC CGGGCCCCCC CTCGAGGTCG
      121 ACGGTATCGA TAAGCTTGAT ATCGAATTCC TGCAGCCCAG CTTCTCAACG ATGTAGTTTG
      181 TGATTGGCGA TCCTCCATCA GATGATGGTG GCATCCAGTA AAGAGTGCAG CAGTCTGGTG
      241 CAATATCCTC TACTCGGATG TGTTGTGGTG AAGCTGGTTT ATCAACAACC TTCAATCTGA
      301 TACTAGCAGA ATCACTTCCT TGACTATTTT CAAGTTCAAC AAAGTAGAGT CCACCATCAG
      361 TAAGTTCAGA CTTCTCGATC GTCAATGTAG CCAAGAAGTC ACTGTACTCA ACCTTCACTC
      421 TTGGATCAGT TGGGCTGATC TTATTCTCAC CCTTCGAGAA AGTGACTTTC GGAGCAGGTG
      481 AAGCAGCAAA TGGAACAAGA ATCTTTGCAC GTTCTCCAGC GTAAGCGAGG ATATCGCGAG
      541 TAAGCATTCC CATGTTGATC TTCGGTCTTG TTGGAGCATT ATCAGCTGTA ATTGGAACAG
      601 AGTTAACACT GTATTCTCCT TGTCCAGCTG CATTGTAAGC TGCAACTCTG AATTCGTAGG
      661 TCTTCTTTGG AGTGAGTCCA GTGACACGAT GTTTTGTGTC AAGGATGTTT CCAAATGCAG
      721 CTTTCGTCCA TTCAGTTGAT CCGACTTCTC TCTTCTCAAT CACATATCCT TGAATTGGAG
      781 GTGCTGAAGT CAAGTTTGAA GGTGATACCC TTGTTAATAG AATCGAGTTA AAAGGTATTG
      841 ATTTTAAAGA AGATGGAAAC ATTCTTGGAC ACAAATTGGA ATACAACTAT AACTCACACA
      901 ATGTATACAT CATGGCAGAC AAACAAAAGA ATGGAATCAA AGTTAACTTC AAAATTAGAC
      961 ACAACATTGA AGATGGAAGC GTTCAACTAG CAGACCATTA TCAACAAAAT ACTCCAATTG
     1021 GCGATGGCCC TGTCCTTTTA CCAGACAACC ATTACCTGTC CACACAATCT GCCCTTTCGA
     1081 AAGATCCCAA CGAAAAGAGA GACCACATGG TCCTTCTTGA GTTTGTAACA GCTGCTGGGA
     1141 TTACACATGG CATGGATGAA CTATACAAAT AGCATTCGTA GAATTCCTGC AGCCCAGCTT
     1201 AATGTCTTCG TTCTTGATGC TCCAGGAAAA CCAACTGGAC CAATCCGTGC TACTGACATT
     1261 CAAGCCGATG CAATGACGCT TTCATGGAGA CCACCAAAGG ATAATGGAGG AGATGCTATC
     1321 ACCAATTATG TCGTTGAAAA GAGAACTCCA GGCGGTGACT GGGTCACTGT CGGACATCCT
     1381 GTTGGAACAA CTCTTCGTGT CCGCAATTTG GATGCCAATA CTCCTTACGA ATTCCGTGTT
     1441 CGCGCTGAAA ATCAATATGG AGTTGGAGAG CCACTTGAAA CTGATGACGC AATTGTTGCC
     1501 AAGAATCCGT TCGATACTCC AGGAGCTCCA GGACAACCAG AAGCCGTTGA AACTTCGGAG
     1561 GAAGCAATTA CACTTCAATG GACAAGACCA ACATCTGATG GAGGAGCTCC AATTCAAGGA
     1621 TATGTGATTG AGAAGAGAGA AGTCGGATCA ACTGAATGGA CGAAAGCTGC ATTTGGAAAC
     1681 ATCCTTGACA CAAAACATCG TGTCACTGGA CTCACTCCAA AGAAGACCTA CGAATTCAGA
     1741 GTTGCAGCTT ACAATGCAGC TGGACAAGGA GAATACAGTG TTAACTCTGT TCCAATTACA
     1801 GCTGATAATG CTCCAACAAG ACCGAAGATC AACATGGGAA TGCTTACTCG CGATATCCTC
     1861 GCTTACGCTG GAGAACGTGC AAAGATTCTT GTTCCATTTG CTGCTTCACC TGCTCCGAAA
     1921 GTCACTTTCT CGAAGGGTGA GAATAAGATC AGCCCAACTG ATCCAAGAGT GAAGGTTGAG
     1981 TACAGTGACT TCTTGGCTAC ATTGACGATC GAGAAGTCTG AACTTACTGA TGGTGGACTC
     2041 TACTTTGTTG AACTTGAAAA TAGTCAAGGA AGTGATTCTG CTAGTATCAG ATTGAAGGTT
     2101 GTTGATAAAC CAGCTTCACC ACAACACATC CGAGTAGAGG ATATTGCACC AGACTGCTGC
     2161 ACTCTTTACT GGATGCCACC ATCATCTGAT GGAGGATCGC CAATCACAAA CTACATCGTT
     2221 GAGAAGCTGG GGGATCCACT AGTTCTAGAG CGGCCGTACG GGCCgatcat aaccccttgg
     2281 ggcctctaaa cgggtcttga ggggtttttt ttaattgggc cCTTTCGTCT CGCGCGTTTC
     2341 GGTGATGACG GTGAAAACCT CTGACACATG CAGCTCCCGG AGACGGTCAC AGCTTGTCTG
     2401 TAAGCGGATG CCGGGAGCAG ACAAGCCCGT CAGGGCGCGT CAGCGGGTGT TGGCGGGTGT
     2461 CGGGGCTGGC TTAACTATGC GGCATCAGAG CAGATTGTAC TGAGAGTGCA CCATATGCGG
     2521 TGTGAAATAC CGCACAGATG CGTAAGGAGA AAATACCGCA TCAGGCGGCC TTAAGGGCCT
     2581 CGTGATACGC CTATTTTTAT AGGTTAATGT CATGATAATA ATGGTTTCTT AGACGTCAGG
     2641 TGGCACTTTT CGGGGAAATG TGCGCGGAAC CCCTATTTGT TTATTTTTCT AAATACATTC
     2701 AAATATGTAT CCGCTCATGA GACAATAACC CTGATAAATG CTTCAATAAT ATTGAAAAAG
     2761 GAAGAGTATG AGTATTCAAC ATTTCCGTGT CGCCCTTATT CCCTTTTTTG CGGCATTTTG
     2821 CCTTCCTGTT TTTGCTCACC CAGAAACGCT GGTGAAAGTA AAAGATGCTG AAGATCAGTT
     2881 GGGTGCACGA GTGGGTTACA TCGAACTGGA TCTCAACAGC GGTAAGATCC TTGAGAGTTT
     2941 TCGCCCCGAA GAACGTTTTC CAATGATGAG CACTTTTAAA GTTCTGCTAT GTGGCGCGGT
     3001 ATTATCCCGT ATTGACGCCG GGCAAGAGCA ACTCGGTCGC CGCATACACT ATTCTCAGAA
     3061 TGACTTGGTT GAGTACTCAC CAGTCACAGA AAAGCATCTT ACGGATGGCA TGACAGTAAG
     3121 AGAATTATGC AGTGCTGCCA TAACCATGAG TGATAACACT GCGGCCAACT TACTTCTGAC
     3181 AACGATCGGA GGACCGAAGG AGCTAACCGC TTTTTTGCAC AACATGGGGG ATCATGTAAC
     3241 TCGCCTTGAT CGTTGGGAAC CGGAGCTGAA TGAAGCCATA CCAAACGACG AGCGTGACAC
     3301 CACGATGCCT GTAGCAATGG CAACAACGTT GCGCAAACTA TTAACTGGCG AACTACTTAC
     3361 TCTAGCTTCC CGGCAACAAT TAATAGACTG GATGGAGGCG GATAAAGTTG CAGGACCACT
     3421 TCTGCGCTCG GCCCTTCCGG CTGGCTGGTT TATTGCTGAT AAATCTGGAG CCGGTGAGCG
     3481 TGGGTCTCGC GGTATCATTG CAGCACTGGG GCCAGATGGT AAGCCCTCCC GTATCGTAGT
     3541 TATCTACACG ACGGGGAGTC AGGCAACTAT GGATGAACGA AATAGACAGA TCGCTGAGAT
     3601 AGGTGCCTCA CTGATTAAGC ATTGGTAACT GTCAGACCAA GTTTACTCAT ATATACTTTA
     3661 GATTGATTTA AAACTTCATT TTTAATTTAA AAGGATCTAG GTGAAGATCC TTTTTGATAA
     3721 TCTCATGACC AAAATCCCTT AACGTGAGTT TTCGTTCCAC TGAGCGTCAG ACCCCGTAGA
     3781 AAAGATCAAA GGATCTTCTT GAGATCCTTT TTTTCTGCGC GTAATCTGCT GCTTGCAAAC
     3841 AAAAAAACCA CCGCTACCAG CGGTGGTTTG TTTGCCGGAT CAAGAGCTAC CAACTCTTTT
     3901 TCCGAAGGTA ACTGGCTTCA GCAGAGCGCA GATACCAAAT ACTGTCCTTC TAGTGTAGCC
     3961 GTAGTTAGGC CACCACTTCA AGAACTCTGT AGCACCGCCT ACATACCTCG CTCTGCTAAT
     4021 CCTGTTACCA GTGGCTGCTG CCAGTGGCGA TAAGTCGTGT CTTACCGGGT TGGACTCAAG
     4081 ACGATAGTTA CCGGATAAGG CGCAGCGGTC GGGCTGAACG GGGGGTTCGT GCACACAGCC
     4141 CAGCTTGGAG CGAACGACCT ACACCGAACT GAGATACCTA CAGCGTGAGC ATTGAGAAAG
     4201 CGCCACGCTT CCCGAAGGGA GAAAGGCGGA CAGGTATCCG GTAAGCGGCA GGGTCGGAAC
     4261 AGGAGAGCGC ACGAGGGAGC TTCCAGGGGG AAACGCCTGG TATCTTTATA GTCCTGTCGG
     4321 GTTTCGCCAC CTCTGACTTG AGCGTCGATT TTTGTGATGC TCGTCAGGGG GGCGGAGCCT
     4381 ATGGAAAAAC GCCAGCAACG CGGCCTTTTT ACGGTTCCTG GCCTTTTGCT GGCCTTTTGC
     4441 TCACATGTTC TTTCCTGCGT TATCCCCTGA TTCTGTGGAT AACCGTATTA CCGCCTTTGA
     4501 GTGAGCTGAT ACCGCTCGCC GCAGCCGAAC GACCGAGCGC AGCGAGTCAG TGAGCGAGGA
     4561 AGCGGAAGAG CGCCCAATAC GCAAACCGCC TCTCCCCGCG CGTTGGCCGA TTCATTAATG
     4621 CAGCTGGCAC GACAGGTTTC CCGACTGGAA AGCGGGCAGT GAGCGCAACG CAATTAATGT
     4681 GAGTTAGCTC ACTCATTAGG CACCCCAGGC TTTACACTTT ATGCTTCCGG CTCGTATGTT
     4741 GTGTGGAATT GTGAGCGGAT AACAATTTCA CACAGGAAAC AGCT
//
